>Addgene plasmid #220918 | plenti hSyn GAPDH | addgene full sequence | sequence record 436368 | Addgene NGS Result
GACGGATCGGGAGATCTCCCGATCCCCTATGGTGCACTCTCAGTACAATCTGCTCTGATGCCGCATAGTT
AAGCCAGTATCTGCTCCCTGCTTGTGTGTTGGAGGTCGCTGAGTAGTGCGCGAGCAAAATTTAAGCTACA
ACAAGGCAAGGCTTGACCGACAATTGCATGAAGAATCTGCTTAGGGTTAGGCGTTTTGCGCTGCTTCGCG
ATGTACGGGCCAGATATACGCGTTGACATTGATTATTGACTAGTTATTAATAGTAATCAATTACGGGGTC
ATTAGTTCATAGCCCATATATGGAGTTCCGCGTTACATAACTTACGGTAAATGGCCCGCCTGGCTGACCG
CCCAACGACCCCCGCCCATTGACGTCAATAATGACGTATGTTCCCATAGTAACGCCAATAGGGACTTTCC
ATTGACGTCAATGGGTGGAGTATTTACGGTAAACTGCCCACTTGGCAGTACATCAAGTGTATCATATGCC
AAGTACGCCCCCTATTGACGTCAATGACGGTAAATGGCCCGCCTGGCATTATGCCCAGTACATGACCTTA
TGGGACTTTCCTACTTGGCAGTACATCTACGTATTAGTCATCGCTATTACCATGGTGATGCGGTTTTGGC
AGTACATCAATGGGCGTGGATAGCGGTTTGACTCACGGGGATTTCCAAGTCTCCACCCCATTGACGTCAA
TGGGAGTTTGTTTTGGCACCAAAATCAACGGGACTTTCCAAAATGTCGTAACAACTCCGCCCCATTGACG
CAAATGGGCGGTAGGCGTGTACGGTGGGAGGTCTATATAAGCAGCGCGTTTTGCCTGTACTGGGTCTCTC
TGGTTAGACCAGATCTGAGCCTGGGAGCTCTCTGGCTAACTAGGGAACCCACTGCTTAAGCCTCAATAAA
GCTTGCCTTGAGTGCTTCAAGTAGTGTGTGCCCGTCTGTTGTGTGACTCTGGTAACTAGAGATCCCTCAG
ACCCTTTTAGTCAGTGTGGAAAATCTCTAGCAGTGGCGCCCGAACAGGGACTTGAAAGCGAAAGGGAAAC
CAGAGGAGCTCTCTCGACGCAGGACTCGGCTTGCTGAAGCGCGCACGGCAAGAGGCGAGGGGCGGCGACT
GGTGAGTACGCCAAAAATTTTGACTAGCGGAGGCTAGAAGGAGAGAGATGGGTGCGAGAGCGTCAGTATT
AAGCGGGGGAGAATTAGATCGCGATGGGAAAAAATTCGGTTAAGGCCAGGGGGAAAGAAAAAATATAAAT
TAAAACATATAGTATGGGCAAGCAGGGAGCTAGAACGATTCGCAGTTAATCCTGGCCTGTTAGAAACATC
AGAAGGCTGTAGACAAATACTGGGACAGCTACAACCATCCCTTCAGACAGGATCAGAAGAACTTAGATCA
TTATATAATACAGTAGCAACCCTCTATTGTGTGCATCAAAGGATAGAGATAAAAGACACCAAGGAAGCTT
TAGACAAGATAGAGGAAGAGCAAAACAAAAGTAAGACCACCGCACAGCAAGCGGCCGCTGATCTTCAGAC
CTGGAGGAGGAGATATGAGGGACAATTGGAGAAGTGAATTATATAAATATAAAGTAGTAAAAATTGAACC
ATTAGGAGTAGCACCCACCAAGGCAAAGAGAAGAGTGGTGCAGAGAGAAAAAAGAGCAGTGGGAATAGGA
GCTTTGTTCCTTGGGTTCTTGGGAGCAGCAGGAAGCACTATGGGCGCAGCGTCAATGACGCTGACGGTAC
AGGCCAGACAATTATTGTCTGGTATAGTGCAGCAGCAGAACAATTTGCTGAGGGCTATTGAGGCGCAACA
GCATCTGTTGCAACTCACAGTCTGGGGCATCAAGCAGCTCCAGGCAAGAATCCTGGCTGTGGAAAGATAC
CTAAAGGATCAACAGCTCCTGGGGATTTGGGGTTGCTCTGGAAAACTCATTTGCACCACTGCTGTGCCTT
GGAATGCTAGTTGGAGTAATAAATCTCTGGAACAGATTTGGAATCACACGACCTGGATGGAGTGGGACAG
AGAAATTAACAATTACACAAGCTTAATACACTCCTTAATTGAAGAATCGCAAAACCAGCAAGAAAAGAAT
GAACAAGAATTATTGGAATTAGATAAATGGGCAAGTTTGTGGAATTGGTTTAACATAACAAATTGGCTGT
GGTATATAAAATTATTCATAATGATAGTAGGAGGCTTGGTAGGTTTAAGAATAGTTTTTGCTGTACTTTC
TATAGTGAATAGAGTTAGGCAGGGATATTCACCATTATCGTTTCAGACCCACCTCCCAACCCCGAGGGGA
CCCGACAGGCCCGAAGGAATAGAAGAAGAAGGTGGAGAGAGAGACAGAGACAGATCCATTCGATTAGTGA
ACGGATCAACTTTTAAAAGAAAAGGGGGGATTGGGGGGTACAGTGCAGGGGAAAGAATAGTAGACATAAT
AGCAACAGACATACAAACTAAAGAATTACAAAAACAAATTACAAAATTCAAAATTTTATCGATGCTAGAC
TGCAGAGGGCCCTGCGTATGAGTGCAAGTGGGTTTTAGGACCAGGATGAGGCGGGGTGGGGGTGCCTACC
TGACGACCGACCCCGACCCACTGGACAAGCACCCAACCCCCATTCCCCAAATTGCGCATCCCCTATCAGA
GAGGGGGAGGGGAAACAGGATGCGGCGAGGCGCGTGCGCACTGCCAGCTTCAGCACCGCGGACAGTGCCT
TCGCCCCCGCCTGGCGGCGCGCGCCACCGCCGCCTCAGCACTGAAGGCGCGCTGACGTCACTCGCCGGTC
CCCCGCAAACTCCCCTTCCCGGCCACCTTGGTCGCGTCCGCGCCGCCGCCGGCCCAGCCGGACCGCACCA
CGCGAGGCGCGAGATAGGGGGGCACGGGCGCGACCATCTGCGCTGCGGCGCCGGCGACTCAGCGCTGCCT
CAGTCTGCGGTGGGCAGCGGAGGAGTCGTGTCGTGCCTGAGAGCGCAGTCGATCTAGACGATAAGGGCGA
ATTCTGCAGATATCCATCACACTGGCGGCCGCTCGAGAGATCCGCTAGCGCTACCGGACTCAGATCTCGA
GCTCAAGCTTCGAATTCGCTCGAGATGGGGAAGGTGAAGGTCGGAGTCAACGGATTTGGTCGTATTGGGC
GCCTGGTCACCAGGGCTGCTTTTAACTCTGGTAAAGTGGATATTGTTGCCATCAATGACCCCTTCATTGA
CCTCAACTACATGGTTTACATGTTCCAATATGATTCCACCCATGGCAAATTCCATGGCACCGTCAAGGCT
GAGAACGGGAAGCTTGTCATCAATGGAAATCCCATCACCATCTTCCAGGAGCGAGATCCCTCCAAAATCA
AGTGGGGCGATGCTGGCGCTGAGTACGTCGTGGAGTCCACTGGCGTCTTCACCACCATGGAGAAGGCTGG
GGCTCATTTGCAGGGGGGAGCCAAAAGGGTCATCATCTCTGCCCCCTCTGCTGATGCCCCCATGTTCGTC
ATGGGTGTGAACCATGAGAAGTATGACAACAGCCTCAAGATCATCAGCAATGCCTCCTGCACCACCAACT
GCTTAGCACCCCTGGCCAAGGTCATCCATGACAACTTTGGTATCGTGGAAGGACTCATGACCACAGTCCA
TGCCATCACTGCCACCCAGAAGACTGTGGATGGCCCCTCCGGGAAACTGTGGCGTGATGGCCGCGGGGCT
CTCCAGAACATCATCCCTGCCTCTACTGGCGCTGCCAAGGCTGTGGGCAAGGTCATCCCTGAGCTGAACG
GGAAGCTCACTGGCATGGCCTTCCGTGTCCCCACTGCCAACGTGTCAGTGGTGGACCTGACCTGCCGTCT
AGAAAAACCTGCCAAATATGATGACATCAAGAAGGTGGTGAAGCAGGCGTCGGAGGGCCCCCTCAAGGGC
ATCCTGGGCTACACTGAGCACCAGGTGGTCTCCTCTGACTTCAACAGCGACACCCACTCCTCCACCTTTG
ACGCTGGGGCTGGCATTGCCCTCAACGACCACTTTGTCAAGCTCATTTCCTGGTATGACAACGAATTTGG
CTACAGCAACAGGGTGGTGGACCTCATGGCCCACATGGCCTCCAAGGAGTAAGGATCCACCGGATCTAGA
TAACTGATCATAATCAGCCATACCACGTTTAAACCTGGAAAAACATGGAGCAATCACAAGTAGCAATACA
GCAGCTACCAATGCTGATTGTGCCTGGCTAGAAGCACAAGAGGAGGAGGAGGTGGGTTTTCCAGTCACAC
CTCAGACAATCAACCTCTGGATTACAAAATTTGTGAAAGATTGACTGGTATTCTTAACTATGTTGCTCCT
TTTACGCTATGTGGATACGCTGCTTTAATGCCTTTGTATCATGCTATTGCTTCCCGTATGGCTTTCATTT
TCTCCTCCTTGTATAAATCCTGGTTGCTGTCTCTTTATGAGGAGTTGTGGCCCGTTGTCAGGCAACGTGG
CGTGGTGTGCACTGTGTTTGCTGACGCAACCCCCACTGGTTGGGGCATTGCCACCACCTGTCAGCTCCTT
TCCGGGACTTTCGCTTTCCCCCTCCCTATTGCCACGGCGGAACTCATCGCCGCCTGCCTTGCCCGCTGCT
GGACAGGGGCTCGGCTGTTGGGCACTGACAATTCCGTGGTGTTGTCGGGGAAGCTGACGTCCTTTCCATG
GCTGCTCGCCTGTGTTGCCACCTGGATTCTGCGCGGGACGTCCTTCTGCTACGTCCCTTCGGCCCTCAAT
CCAGCGGACCTTCCTTCCCGCGGCCTGCTGCCGGCTCTGCGGCCTCTTCCGCGTCTTCGCCTTCGCCCTC
AGACGAGTCGGATCTCCCTTTGGGCCGCCTCCCCGCCTGGAATTCGAGCTCGGTACCTTTAAGACCAATG
ACTTACAAGGCAGCTGTAGATCTTAGCCACTTTTTAAAAGAAAAGGGGGGACTGGAAGGGCTAATTCACT
CCCAACGAAGACAAGATATCCTTGATCTGTGGATCTACCACACACAAGGCTACTTCCCTGATTGGCAGAA
CTACACACCAGGGCCAGGGATCAGATATCCACTGACCTTTGGATGGTGCTACAAGCTAGTACCAGTTGAG
CAAGAGAAGGTAGAAGAAGCCAATGAAGGAGAGAACACCCGCTTGTTACACCCTGTGAGCCTGCATGGGA
TGGATGACCCGGAGAGAGAAGTATTAGAGTGGAGGTTTGACAGCCGCCTAGCATTTCATCACATGGCCCG
AGAGCTGCATCCGGACTGTACTGGGTCTCTCTGGTTAGACCAGATCTGAGCCTGGGAGCTCTCTGGCTAA
CTAGGGAACCCACTGCTTAAGCCTCAATAAAGCTTGCCTTGAGTGCTTCAAGTAGTGTGTGCCCGTCTGT
TGTGTGACTCTGGTAACTAGAGATCCCTCAGACCCTTTTAGTCAGTGTGGAAAATCTCTAGCAGGGCCGC
TTTAAACCCGCTGATCAGCCTCGACTGTGCCTTCTAGTTGCCAGCCATCTGTTGTTTGCCCCTCCCCCGT
GCCTTCCTTGACCCTGGAAGGTGCCACTCCCACTGTCCTTTCCTAATAAAATGAGGAAATTGCATCGCAT
TGTCTGAGTAGGTGTCATTCTATTCTGGGGGGTGGGGTGGGGCAGGACAGCAAGGGGGAGGATTGGGAAG
ACAATAGCAGGCATGCTGGGGATGCGGTGGGCTCTATGGCTTCTGAGGCGGAAAGAACCAGCTGGGGCTC
TAGGGGGTATCCCC
[124 nt withheld, positions 5755-5878]
C
[91 nt withheld, positions 5880-5970]
A
[49 nt withheld, positions 5972-6020]
CCTTTGACGTTGGAGTCCACGTTCTTT
[37 nt withheld, positions 6048-6084]
ACCCTATCTCGGTCTATTCTTTTGATTTATAAGGGATTTTGCCGATTTCGGCCTATTGGTTAAAAAATGA
GCTGATTTAACAAAAATTTAACGCGAATTAATTCTGTGGAATGTGTGTCAGTTAGGGTGTGGAAAGTCCC
CAGGCTCCCCAGCAGGCAGAAGTATGCAAAGCATGCATCTCAATTAGTCAGCAACCAGGTGTGGAAAGTC
CCCAGGCTCCCCAGCAGGCAGAAGTATGCAAAGCATGCATCTCAATTAGTCAGCAACCATAGTCCCGCCC
CTAACTCCGCCCATCCCGCCCCTAACTCCGCCCAGTTCCGCCCATTCTCCGCCCCATGGCTGACTAATTT
TTTTTATTTATGCAGAGGCCGAGGCCGCCTCTGCCTCTGAGCTATTCCAGAAGTAGTGAGGAGGCTTTTT
TGGAGGCCTAGGCTTTTGCAAAAAGCTCCCGGGAGCTTGTATATCCATTTTCGGATCTGATCAGCACGTG
TTGACAATTAATCATCGGCATAGTATATCGGCATAGTATAATACGACAAGGTGAGGAACTAAACCATGGC
CAAGTTGACCAGTGCCGTTCCGGTGCTCACCGCGCGCGACGTCGCCGGAGCGGTCGAGTTCTGGACCGAC
CGGCTCGGGTTCTCCCGGGACTTCGTGGAGGACGACTTCGCCGGTGTGGTCCGGGACGACGTGACCCTGT
TCATCAGCGCGGTCCAGGACCAGGTGGTGCCGGACAACACCCTGGCCTGGGTGTGGGTGCGCGGCCTGGA
CGAGCTGTACGCCGAGTGGTCGGAGGTCGTGTCCACGAACTTCCGGGACGCCTCCGGGCCGGCCATGACC
GAGATCGGCGAGCAGCCGTGGGGGCGGGAGTTCGCCCTGCGCGACCCGGCCGGCAACTGCGTGCACTTCG
TGGCCGAGGAGCAGGACTGACACGTGCTACGAGATTTCGATTCCACCGCCGCCTTCTATGAAAGGTTGGG
CTTCGGAATCGTTTTCCGGGACGCCGGCTGGATGATCCTCCAGCGCGGGGATCTCATGCTGGAGTTCTTC
GCCCACCCCAACTTGTTTATTGCAGCTTATAATGGTTACAAATAAAGCAATAGCATCACAAATTTCACAA
ATAAAGCATTTTTTTCACTGCATTCTAGTTGTGGTTTGTCCAAACTCATCAATGTATCTTATCATGTCTG
TATACCGTCGACCTCTAGCTAGAGCTTGGCGTAATCATGGTCATAGCTGTTTCCTGTGTGAAATTGTTAT
CCGCTCACAATTCCACACAACATACGAGCCGGAAGCATAAAGTGTAAAGCCTGGGGTGCCTAATGAGTGA
GCTAACTCACATTAATTGCGTTGCGCTCACTGCCCGCTTTCCAGTCGGGAAACCTGTCGTGCCAGCTGCA
TTAATGAATCGGCCAACGCGCGGGGAGAGGCGGTTTGCGTATTGGGCGCTCTTCCGCTTCCTCGCTCACT
GACTCGCTGCGCTCGGTCGTTCGGCTGCGGCGAGCGGTATCAGCTCACTCAAAGGCGGTAATACGGTTAT
CCACAGAATCAGGGGATAACGCAGGAAAGAACATGTGAGCAAAAGGCCAGCAAAAGGCCAGGAACCGTAA
AAAGGCCGCGTTGCTGGCGTTTTTCCATAGGCTCCGCCCCCCTGACGAGCATCACAAAAATCGACGCTCA
AGTCAGAGGTGGCGAAACCCGACAGGACTATAAAGATACCAGGCGTTTCCCCCTGGAAGCTCCCTCGTGC
GCTCTCCTGTTCCGACCCTGCCGCTTACCGGATACCTGTCCGCCTTTCTCCCTTCGGGAAGCGTGGCGCT
TTCTCATAGCTCACGCTGTAGGTATCTCAGTTCGGTGTAGGTCGTTCGCTCCAAGCTGGGCTGTGTGCAC
GAACCCCCCGTTCAGCCCGACCGCTGCGCCTTATCCGGTAACTATCGTCTTGAGTCCAACCCGGTAAGAC
ACGACTTATCGCCACTGGCAGCAGCCACTGGTAACAGGATTAGCAGAGCGAGGTATGTAGGCGGTGCTAC
AGAGTTCTTGAAGTGGTGGCCTAACTACGGCTACACTAGAAGAACAGTATTTGGTATCTGCGCTCTGCTG
AAGCCAGTTACCTTCGGAAAAAGAGTTGGTAGCTCTTGATCCGGCAAACAAACCACCGCTGGTAGCGGTG
GTTTTTTTGTTTGCAAGCAGCAGATTACGCGCAGAAAAAAAGGATCTCAAGAAGATCCTTTGATCTTTTC
TACGGGGTCTGACGCTCAGTGGAACGAAAACTCACGTTAAGGGATTTTGGTCATGAGATTATCAAAAAGG
ATCTTCACCTAGATCCTTTTAAATTAAAAATGAAGTTTTAAATCAATCTAAAGTATATATGAGTAAACTT
GGTCTGACAGTTACCAATGCTTAATCAGTGAGGCACCTATCTCAGCGATCTGTCTATTTCGTTCATCCAT
AGTTGCCTGACTCCCCGTCGTGTAGATAACTACGATACGGGAGGGCTTACCATCTGGCCCCAGTGCTGCA
ATGATACCGCGAGACCCACGCTCACCGGCTCCAGATTTATCAGCAATAAACCAGCCAGCCGGAAGGGCCG
AGCGCAGAAGTGGTCCTGCAACTTTATCCGCCTCCATCCAGTCTATTAATTGTTGCCGGGAAGCTAGAGT
AAGTAGTTCGCCAGTTAATAGTTTGCGCAACGTTGTTGCCATTGCTACAGGCATCGTGGTGTCACGCTCG
TCGTTTGGTATGGCTTCATTCAGCTCCGGTTCCCAACGATCAAGGCGAGTTACATGATCCCCCATGTTGT
GCAAAAAAGCGGTTAGCTCCTTCGGTCCTCCGATCGTTGTCAGAAGTAAGTTGGCCGCAGTGTTATCACT
CATGGTTATGGCAGCACTGCATAATTCTCTTACTGTCATGCCATCCGTAAGATGCTTTTCTGTGACTGGT
GAGTACTCAACCAAGTCATTCTGAGAATAGTGTATGCGGCGACCGAGTTGCTCTTGCCCGGCGTCAATAC
GGGATAATACCGCGCCACATAGCAGAACTTTAAAAGTGCTCATCATTGGAAAACGTTCTTCGGGGCGAAA
ACTCTCAAGGATCTTACCGCTGTTGAGATCCAGTTCGATGTAACCCACTCGTGCACCCAACTGATCTTCA
GCATCTTTTACTTTCACCAGCGTTTCTGGGTGAGCAAAAACAGGAAGGCAAAATGCCGCAAAAAAGGGAA
TAAGGGCGACACGGAAATGTTGAATACTCATACTCTTCCTTTTTCAATATTATTGAAGCATTTATCAGGG
TTATTGTCTCATGAGCGGATACATATTTGAATGTATTTAGAAAAATAAACAAATAGGGGTTCCGCGCACA
TTTCCCCGAAAAGTGCCACCTGACGTC
Features (pLannotate 1.2.2; 32 found; start..end, strand, type, name):
     28..80      -  misc_feature   bom (fragment): basis of mobility region from pBR322
    235..614     +  enhancer       CMV enhancer: human cytomegalovirus immediate early enhancer
    615..814     +  promoter       CMV promoter: human cytomegalovirus (CMV) immediate early promoter
    832..1012    +  LTR            5' LTR (truncated): truncated 5' long terminal repeat (LTR) from HIV-1
   1059..1184    +  misc_feature   HIV-1 Ψ: packaging signal of human immunodeficiency virus type 1
   1168..1531    +  CDS            HIV-1 gag (fragment): gag protein from human immunodeficiency virus 1; gag
   1677..1910    +  misc_feature   RRE: The Rev response element (RRE) of HIV-1 allows for Rev-dependent mRNA export from the nucleus to the cytoplasm.
   2287..2387    +  CDS            Rev (fragment): human immunodeficiency virus 1 (HIV-1) Rev protein; rev; enhances nuclear export of unspliced and incompletely spliced viral mRNAs
   2391..2507    +  misc_feature   cPPT/CTS: central polypurine tract and central termination sequence of HIV-1
   2541..2988    +  promoter       hSyn promoter: human synapsin I promoter; confers neuron-specific expression (Kügler et al., 2003)
   3054..3097    +  misc_feature   MCS (fragment): multiple cloning site
   3105..4109    +  CDS            GAPDH: G3P_HUMAN - Also known as GAPD From Homo sapiens (Human).
   4147..4275    +  CDS            nef (fragment): NEF_HV1Z2 - Experimental evidence at protein level: Swiss-Prot protein existence level 1. Extracellular Nef protein targets CD4(+) T-lymphocytes for apoptosis by interacting with CXCR4 surface receptors. From Human immunodeficiency virus type 1 group M subtype D (isolate Z2/CDC-Z34) (HIV-1).
   4278..4866    +  misc_feature   WPRE: woodchuck hepatitis virus posttranscriptional regulatory element
   4883..4951    +  CDS            nef (fragment): NEF_HV1Z2 - Experimental evidence at protein level: Swiss-Prot protein existence level 1. Extracellular Nef protein targets CD4(+) T-lymphocytes for apoptosis by interacting with CXCR4 surface receptors. From Human immunodeficiency virus type 1 group M subtype D (isolate Z2/CDC-Z34) (HIV-1).
   4953..5265    +  LTR            5' LTR (fragment): 5' long terminal repeat (LTR) from HIV-1
   5273..5453    +  LTR            5' LTR (truncated): truncated 5' long terminal repeat (LTR) from HIV-1
   5485..5709    +  polyA_signal   bGH poly(A) signal: bovine growth hormone polyadenylation signal
   5713..5734    +  promoter       SV40 promoter (fragment): SV40 enhancer and early promoter
   5755..6183    +  rep_origin     f1 ori (sequence partly withheld): f1 bacteriophage origin of replication; arrow indicates direction of (+) strand synthesis
   6197..6526    +  promoter       SV40 promoter: SV40 enhancer and early promoter
   6574..6621    +  promoter       EM7 promoter: synthetic bacterial promoter&nbsp
   6640..7014    +  CDS            BleoR: antibiotic-binding protein; Sh ble from Streptoalloteichus hindustanus; confers resistance to bleomycin, phleomycin, and Zeocin™
   7024..7149    +  CDS            ble (fragment): BLE_KLEPN - Experimental evidence at protein level: Swiss-Prot protein existence level 1. Binding protein with a strong affinity to the bleomycin family of antibiotics. Binds to CL990; an antimitotic-antibiotic compound. From Klebsiella pneumoniae.
   7144..7265    +  polyA_signal   SV40 poly(A) signal: SV40 polyadenylation signal
   7338..7354    -  protein_bind   lac operator: The lac repressor binds to the lac operator to inhibit transcription in E. coli. This inhibition can be relieved by adding lactose or isopropyl-β-D-thiogalactopyranoside (IPTG). lac repressor encoded by lacI
   7362..7392    -  promoter       lac promoter: promoter for the E. coli lac operon
   7407..7428    -  protein_bind   CAP binding site: CAP binding activates transcription in the presence of cAMP. E. coli catabolite activator protein
   7441..7533    -  CDS            lacI (fragment): lac repressor; lacI; The lac repressor binds to the lac operator to inhibit transcription in E. coli. This inhibition can be relieved by adding lactose or isopropyl-β-D-thiogalactopyranoside (IPTG).
   7716..8304    -  rep_origin     ori: high-copy-number ColE1/pMB1/pBR322/pUC origin of replication
   8475..9335    -  CDS            AmpR: β-lactamase; bla; confers resistance to ampicillin, carbenicillin, and related antibiotics
   9336..9440    -  promoter       AmpR promoter: bla
