[The description below was written by a language model from this plasmid's Addgene catalogue record and pLannotate feature annotations shown in this document.]
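Description:
plenti hSyn GAPDH is a lentiviral transfer plasmid, built on the pLV-hSyn backbone, for neuron-specific expression of human glyceraldehyde-3-phosphate dehydrogenase (GAPDH). It is about 9.5 kb in total. In E. coli it is maintained through a high-copy ColE1/pUC-type origin and selected with ampicillin via the AmpR (β-lactamase) gene; an f1 origin is also present. Outside the viral region, an SV40 promoter/EM7 promoter–BleoR cassette with an SV40 poly(A) signal provides bleomycin/Zeocin-family resistance, with EM7 allowing bacterial and SV40 allowing mammalian expression. Because this cassette lies downstream of the 3′ LTR, it would not be carried in the packaged viral genome.

The viral portion has a CMV enhancer/promoter fused to a truncated HIV-1 5′ LTR, an arrangement that drives genomic RNA transcription in packaging cells without Tat. This is followed by the Ψ packaging signal with a partial gag sequence, the Rev response element for Rev-dependent nuclear export, and the cPPT/CTS, which aids nuclear import of the reverse-transcribed genome. The internal expression unit consists of the human synapsin I (hSyn) promoter, which restricts expression to neurons, driving the roughly 1 kb GAPDH coding sequence, cloned between XhoI and BamHI sites. No tag or fluorescent reporter is annotated on the insert. A WPRE downstream enhances transcript stability and expression, and the unit ends in the 3′ LTR region followed by a bGH poly(A) signal. The associated work concerns neuronal metabolic deficits linked to Parkinson's disease, and the construct serves to raise levels of this glycolytic enzyme in neurons by viral transduction or direct transfection.
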