Addgene plasmid #220918: plenti hSyn GAPDH
Purpose: Neuronal specific expression of GAPDH
Depositing lab: Timothy Ryan. Depositing organization: Cornell University. Publication: Phosphoglycerate kinase is a central leverage point in Parkinson's disease-driven neuronal metabolic deficits. Kokotos AC, Antoniazzi AM, Unda SR, Ko MS, Park D, Eliezer D, Kaplitt MG, De Camilli P, Ryan TA. Sci Adv. 2024 Aug 23;10(34):eadn6016. doi: 10.1126/sciadv.adn6016. Epub 2024 Aug 21. PubMed 39167658.
Backbone
  Vector backbone: pLV-hSyn
  Backbone size w/o insert (bp): 8462
  Total vector size (bp): 9470
  Vector type: Mammalian Expression, Lentiviral
  Selectable markers: Bleomycin
Growth in bacteria
  Bacterial resistance: Ampicillin, 100 μg/mL
  Growth temperature: 37°C
  Growth strain: NEB Stable
  Copy number: High Copy
Gene/Insert
  Gene/Insert name: GAPDH (alt name: glyceraldehyde-3-phosphate dehydrogenase)
  Species: H. sapiens (human)
  Insert size (bp): 1008
  Entrez Gene: GAPDH (a.k.a. G3PD, GAPD, HEL-S-162eP)
  Promoter: hSyn
  Cloning method: Restriction Enzyme; 5′ cloning site XhoI (not destroyed); 3′ cloning site BamHI (not destroyed)
  Sequencing primers: 5′ hSyn-F; 3′ WPRE-R
Terms and licenses: Academic/Nonprofit Terms; Industry Terms: Not Available to Industry
Depositor comments: Please visit https://doi.org/10.1101/2023.10.10.561760 for bioRxiv preprint.
How to cite: plenti hSyn GAPDH was a gift from Timothy Ryan (Addgene plasmid # 220918 ; http://n2t.net/addgene:220918 ; RRID:Addgene_220918)
